>Addgene plasmid #31880 | 783 pCScherryActMEK | addgene partial sequence | sequence record 37710 | mCherry-F 5'-ccccgtaatgcagaagaaga-3'
TCGAGCGGATGTACCCCGAGGACGGCGCCCTGAAGGGCGAGATCAAGCAGAGGCTGAAGCTGAAGGACGG
CGGCCACTACGACGCCGAGGTCAAGACCACCTACAAGGCCAAGAAGCCCGTGCAGCTGCCCGGCGCCTAC
AACGTCAACATCAAGCTGGACATCACCTCCCACAACGAGGACTACACCATCGTGGAACAGTACGAGCGCG
CCGAGGGCCGCCACTCCACCGGCGGCATGGACGAGCTGTACAAGAGATCTCGAATCACAAGTTTGTACAA
AAAAGCAGGCTCCAAAATGCCCAAGAAGAAGCCGACGCCCATCCAGCTGAACCCGGCCCCCGACGGCTCT
GCAGTTAACGGGACCAGCTCTGCGGAGACCAACTTGGAGGCCTTGCAGAAGAAGCTGGAGGAGCTAGAGC
TTGATGAGCAGCAGCGAAAGCGCCTTGAGGCCTTTCTTACCCAGAAGCAGAAGGTGGGAGAACTGAAGGA
TGACGACTTTGAGAAGATCAGTGAGCTGGGGGCTGGCAATGGCGGTGTGGTGTTCAAGGTCTCCCACAAG
CCTTCTGGCCTGGTCATGGCCAGAAAGCTAATTCATCTGGAGATCAAACCCGCAATCCGGAACCAGATCA
TAAGGGAGCTGCAGGTTCTGCATGAGTGCAACTCTCCGTACATCGTGGGCTTCTATGGTGCGTTCTACAG
CGATGGCGAGATCAGTATCTGCATGGAGCACATGGATGGAGGTTCTCTGGATCAAGTCCTGAAGAAAGCT
GGAAGAATTCCTGAACAAATTTTAGGAAAAGTTAGCATTGCTGTAATAAAAGGCCTGACATATCTGAGGG
AGAAGCACAAGATCATGCACAGAGATGTCAAGCCCTCCAACATCC
