>Addgene plasmid #31880 | 783 pCScherryActMEK | addgene partial sequence | sequence record 38332 | dsRed1-C 5'-AGCTGGACATCACCTCCCACAACG-3'
TACGAGCGCGCCGAGGGCCGCCACTCCACCGGCGGCATGGACGAGCTGTACAAGAGATCTCGAATCACAA
GTTTGTACAAAAAAGCAGGCTCCAAAATGCCCAAGAAGAAGCCGACGCCCATCCAGCTGAACCCGGCCCC
CGACGGCTCTGCAGTTAACGGGACCAGCTCTGCGGAGACCAACTTGGAGGCCTTGCAGAAGAAGCTGGAG
GAGCTAGAGCTTGATGAGCAGCAGCGAAAGCGCCTTGAGGCCTTTCTTACCCAGAAGCAGAAGGTGGGAG
AACTGAAGGATGACGACTTTGAGAAGATCAGTGAGCTGGGGGCTGGCAATGGCGGTGTGGTGTTCAAGGT
CTCCCACAAGCCTTCTGGCCTGGTCATGGCCAGAAAGCTAATTCATCTGGAGATCAAACCCGCAATCCGG
AACCAGATCATAAGGGAGCTGCAGGTTCTGCATGAGTGCAACTCTCCGTACATCGTGGGCTTCTATGGTG
CGTTCTACAGCGATGGCGAGATCAGTATCTGCATGGAGCACATGGATGGAGGTTCTCTGGATCAAGTCCT
GAAGAAAGCTGGAAGAATTCCTGAACAAATTTTAGGAAAAGTTAGCATTGCTGTAATAAAAGGCCTGACA
TATCTGAGGGAGAAGCACAAGATCATGCACAGAGATGTCAAGCCCTCCAACATCCTAGTCAACTCCCGTG
GGGAGATCAAGCTCTGTGACTTTGGGGTCAGCGGGCAGCTCATCGACGAGATGGCCAACGACTTCGTGGG
CACAAGGTCCTACATGTCGCCAGAAAGACTCCAGGGGACTCATTACTCTGTGCAGTCAGACATCTGGAGC
