[The description below was written by a language model from this plasmid's Addgene catalogue record.]
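Description:
783 pCScherryActMEK is an expression clone built in pCS2CherDest, a Gateway destination version of the pCS2 family of vectors with a backbone of about 5 kb. It is maintained in E. coli as a high-copy plasmid under ampicillin selection. The record does not include a feature table, so the replication origin and other backbone elements are not individually documented.

The insert is human MEK1 (MAP2K1) carrying the substitutions Ser218Glu and Ser222Asp. These acidic replacements mimic phosphorylation at the two activation-loop serines normally targeted by upstream Raf kinases, giving a constitutively active kinase that drives ERK/MAPK signalling independently of upstream input. The record labels the product "activated MEKK", although the gene identifiers indicate MEK1, the MAP kinase kinase. The coding sequence was introduced by Gateway recombination in frame behind mCherry, so the protein is made as an N-terminal mCherry fusion whose red fluorescence allows its expression and distribution to be monitored. A CMV promoter is listed as the promoter, which would support direct expression in vertebrate cells.

According to the depositor, the plasmid's main purpose is to serve as a template for generating mRNA encoding the mCherry–activated MEK fusion. The record does not state which promoter is used for in vitro transcription. The associated publication concerns Vegf/Plcg1 signalling during artery development in zebrafish, which suggests that the mRNA is used in embryos to test the effect of activating the MEK/ERK pathway downstream of that signalling, though the record does not describe specific experiments.
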