Addgene plasmid #31880: 783 pCScherryActMEK
Depositing lab: Nathan Lawson. Depositing organization: University of Massachusetts, Worcester. Publication: A genetic screen for vascular mutants in zebrafish reveals dynamic roles for Vegf/Plcg1 signaling during artery development. Covassin LD, Siekmann AF, Kacergis MC, Laver E, Moore JC, Villefranc JA, Weinstein BM, Lawson ND. Dev Biol. 2009 May 15. 329(2):212-26. 10.1016/j.ydbio.2009.02.031 PubMed 19269286.
Backbone
  Vector backbone: pCS2CherDest
  Backbone size w/o insert (bp): 5000
  Vector type: Expression Vector
Growth in bacteria
  Bacterial resistance: Ampicillin, 100 μg/mL
  Growth temperature: 37°C
  Growth strain: DH5alpha
  Copy number: High Copy
Gene/Insert
  Gene/Insert name: MEK1
  Species: H. sapiens (human)
  Mutation: Ser218Glu Ser222Asp; activated MEKK
  Entrez Gene: MAP2K1 (a.k.a. CFC3, MAPKK1, MEK1, MEL, MKK1, PRKMK1)
  Promoter: CMV
  Tag / fusion protein: mCherry (N terminal on insert)
  Cloning method: Gateway Cloning
  Sequencing primers: 5′ CMV-Fwd; 3′ EBV-Rev
Terms and licenses: Academic/Nonprofit Terms; Industry Terms: Not Available to Industry
Depositor comments: Expression clone for generating mRNA encoding mcherry-actMEKK.
How to cite: 783 pCScherryActMEK was a gift from Nathan Lawson (Addgene plasmid # 31880 ; http://n2t.net/addgene:31880 ; RRID:Addgene_31880)
